Addgene plasmid #156744: pD649-HAsp-IL12B-Fc(DAPA)-AviTag-6xHis
Purpose: Mammalian expression of secreted protein fused to Fc(DAPA)-Avi-6xHis.
Depositing lab: Chris Garcia. Depositing organization: Stanford University. Publication: A Human IgSF Cell-Surface Interactome Reveals a Complex Network of Protein-Protein Interactions. Wojtowicz WM, Vielmetter J, Fernandes RA, Siepe DH, Eastman CL, Chisholm GB, Cox S, Klock H, Anderson PW, Rue SM, Miller JJ, Glaser SM, Bragstad ML, Vance J, Lam AW, Lesley SA, Zinn K, Garcia KC. Cell. 2020 Aug 20;182(4):1027-1043.e17. doi: 10.1016/j.cell.2020.07.025. PubMed 32822567.
Backbone
  Vector backbone: pD649
  Backbone size w/o insert (bp): 6106
  Vector type: Mammalian Expression
Growth in bacteria
  Bacterial resistance: Ampicillin, 100 μg/mL
  Growth temperature: 37°C
  Growth strain: DH5alpha
  Copy number: High Copy
Gene/Insert
  Gene/Insert name: IL12B
  Species: H. sapiens (human)
  Insert size (bp): 918
  Mutation: Fc region of human IgG contains D265A and P329A mutations (DAPA)
  Entrez Gene: IL12B (a.k.a. CLMF, CLMF2, IL-12B, IMD28, IMD29, NKSF, NKSF2)
  Promoter: CMV/SP6
  Tag / fusion protein: Fc(DAPA)-AviTag-6xHis (C terminal on backbone)
  Cloning method: Restriction Enzyme; 5′ cloning site GCGGCCGC (not destroyed); 3′ cloning site GGCGCGCC (not destroyed)
  Sequencing primers: 5′ ATTTAGGTGACACTATAG; 3′ CACGTACCAGTTGAACTTCACC
Resource information
  A portion of this plasmid was derived from a plasmid made by: synthesis by ThermoFisher
Terms and licenses: Academic/Nonprofit Terms; Industry Terms: Not Available to Industry
Depositor comments: Some plasmids in this collection may have an IS4-like element ISVsa5 family transposase upstream of the CMV promoter.
How to cite: pD649-HAsp-IL12B-Fc(DAPA)-AviTag-6xHis was a gift from Chris Garcia (Addgene plasmid # 156744 ; http://n2t.net/addgene:156744 ; RRID:Addgene_156744)
