[The description below was written by a language model from this plasmid's Addgene catalogue record and pLannotate feature annotations shown in this document.]
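Description:
pD649-HAsp-IL12B-Fc(DAPA)-AviTag-6xHis is a mammalian expression plasmid of about 7.0 kb, built on the pD649 backbone, for producing a secreted, Fc-fused form of human IL12B (the p40 subunit shared by IL-12 and IL-23). It is maintained in E. coli at high copy through a ColE1/pUC-type origin and selected with ampicillin via the β-lactamase gene. A separate cassette pairs the SV40 early promoter and the bacterial EM7 promoter with a puromycin N-acetyltransferase coding sequence and an SV40 polyadenylation signal, which could allow puromycin selection in mammalian cells, although the record does not list this as an intended use. Short annotated fragments of KanR, lacZα, ble and the f1 origin appear to be backbone remnants rather than functional elements.

The expression unit is driven by the human CMV immediate-early enhancer and promoter, followed by a portion of CMV intron A and an SP6 promoter that can serve for in vitro transcription or as a sequencing primer site. The name indicates an HA signal peptide at the start of the open reading frame. The automated annotation instead flags a partial match to an immunoglobulin heavy-chain signal sequence there, so the leader's identity rests on the name. The IL12B insert sits between retained NotI and AscI sites and is fused in frame to a human IgG1 Fc region carrying the D265A and P329A (DAPA) substitutions, which are generally used to reduce Fc effector interactions. An AviTag for site-specific biotinylation and a 6xHis tag for metal-affinity purification follow, and a bGH polyadenylation signal ends the unit. The plasmid belongs to a collection made for a study of human cell-surface and secreted protein interactions. The depositor notes that some members may carry a transposase insertion upstream of the CMV promoter, but none is annotated here.
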