Features (pLannotate 1.2.2; 21 found; start..end, strand, type, name):
    119..143     -  CDS            KanR (fragment): aminoglycoside phosphotransferase; aph(3')-Ia; confers resistance to kanamycin
    254..842     +  rep_origin     ori: high-copy-number ColE1/pMB1/pBR322/pUC origin of replication
   1067..1084    +  terminator     rrnB T2 terminator (fragment): transcription terminator T2 from the E. coli rrnB gene
   1109..1128    -  CDS            lacZα (fragment): LacZα fragment of β-galactosidase; lacZ fragment
   1584..1600    +  protein_bind   lac operator: The lac repressor binds to the lac operator to inhibit transcription in E. coli. This inhibition can be relieved by adding lactose or isopropyl-β-D-thiogalactopyranoside (IPTG). lac repressor encoded by lacI
   1843..2146    +  enhancer       CMV enhancer: human cytomegalovirus immediate early enhancer
   2147..2350    +  promoter       CMV promoter: human cytomegalovirus (CMV) immediate early promoter
   2486..2529    +  intron         CMV intron (fragment): modified intron A from human cytomegalovirus
   2581..2599    +  promoter       SP6 promoter: promoter for bacteriophage SP6 RNA polymerase
   2603..2640    +  CDS            IgH signal sequence (fragment): signal sequence from the mouse immunoglobulin heavy chain variable region
   2722..3666    +  CDS            IL12B: IL12B_HUMAN - Also known as NKSF2. Experimental evidence at protein level: Swiss-Prot protein existence level 1. Associates with IL23A to form the IL-23 interleukin, a heterodimeric cytokine which functions in innate and adaptive immunity. IL-23 may constitute with IL-17 an acute response to infection in peripheral tissues. IL-23 binds to a heterodimeric receptor complex composed of IL12RB1 and IL23R, activates the Jak-Stat signaling cascade, stimulates memory rather than naive T-cells and promotes production of proinflammatory cytokines. IL-23 induces autoimmune inflammation and thus may be r
   3682..4359    +  CDS            IGHG1 (fragment): IGHG1_HUMAN - Experimental evidence at protein level: Swiss-Prot protein existence level 1. Constant region of immunoglobulin heavy chains. Immunoglobulins, also known as antibodies, are membrane-bound or secreted glycoproteins produced by B lymphocytes. In the recognition phase of humoral immunity, the membrane-bound immunoglobulins serve as receptors which, upon binding of a specific antigen, trigger the clonal expansion and differentiation of B lymphocytes into immunoglobulins- secreting plasma cells. Secreted immunoglobulins mediate the effector phase of humoral immunity, which results in
   4574..4685    +  polyA_signal   bGH poly(A) signal: bovine growth hormone polyadenylation signal
   4686..4794    +  rep_origin     f1 ori (fragment): f1 bacteriophage origin of replication; arrow indicates direction of (+) strand synthesis
   4808..5137    +  promoter       SV40 promoter: SV40 enhancer and early promoter
   5185..5232    +  promoter       EM7 promoter: synthetic bacterial promoter&nbsp
   5251..5850    +  CDS            PuroR (fragment): puromycin N-acetyltransferase; pac from Streptomyces; confers resistance to puromycin
   5860..5985    +  CDS            ble (fragment): BLE_KLEPN - Experimental evidence at protein level: Swiss-Prot protein existence level 1. Binding protein with a strong affinity to the bleomycin family of antibiotics. Binds to CL990; an antimitotic-antibiotic compound. From Klebsiella pneumoniae.
   5980..6101    +  polyA_signal   SV40 poly(A) signal: SV40 polyadenylation signal
   6154..7014    -  CDS            AmpR: β-lactamase; bla; confers resistance to ampicillin, carbenicillin, and related antibiotics
   7017..89      -  promoter       AmpR promoter (fragment) (across the origin): bla
>Addgene plasmid #156744 | pD649-HAsp-IL12B-Fc(DAPA)-AviTag-6xHis | depositor full sequence | sequence record 302597 | Full Sequence
TTTCAATATTATTGAAGCATTTATCAGGGTTATTGTCTCATGAGCGGATACATATTTGAATGTATTTAGA
AAAATAAACAAATAGGGGTCAGTGTTACAACCAATTAACCAATTCTGAACATTATCGCGAGCCCATTTAT
ACCTGAATATGGCTCATAACACCCCTTGCTCATGACCAAAATCCCTTAACGTGAGTTACGCGCGCGTCGT
TCCACTGAGCGTCAGACCCCGTAGAAAAGATCAAAGGATCTTCTTGAGATCCTTTTTTTCTGCGCGTAAT
CTGCTGCTTGCAAACAAAAAAACCACCGCTACCAGCGGTGGTTTGTTTGCCGGATCAAGAGCTACCAACT
CTTTTTCCGAAGGTAACTGGCTTCAGCAGAGCGCAGATACCAAATACTGTTCTTCTAGTGTAGCCGTAGT
TAGCCCACCACTTCAAGAACTCTGTAGCACCGCCTACATACCTCGCTCTGCTAATCCTGTTACCAGTGGC
TGCTGCCAGTGGCGATAAGTCGTGTCTTACCGGGTTGGACTCAAGACGATAGTTACCGGATAAGGCGCAG
CGGTCGGGCTGAACGGGGGGTTCGTGCACACAGCCCAGCTTGGAGCGAACGACCTACACCGAACTGAGAT
ACCTACAGCGTGAGCTATGAGAAAGCGCCACGCTTCCCGAAGGGAGAAAGGCGGACAGGTATCCGGTAAG
CGGCAGGGTCGGAACAGGAGAGCGCACGAGGGAGCTTCCAGGGGGAAACGCCTGGTATCTTTATAGTCCT
GTCGGGTTTCGCCACCTCTGACTTGAGCGTCGATTTTTGTGATGCTCGTCAGGGGGGCGGAGCCTATGGA
AAAACGCCAGCAACGCGGCCTTTTTACGGTTCCTGGCCTTTTGCTGGCCTTTTGCTCACATGTTCTTTCC
TGCGTTATCCCCTGATTCTGTGGATAACCGTATTACCGCCTTTGAGTGAGCTGATACCGCTCGCCGCAGC
CGAACGACCGAGCGCAGCGAGTCAGTGAGCGAGGAAGCGGAAGGCGAGAGTAGGGAACTGCCAGGCATCA
AACTAAGCAGAAGGCCCCTGACGGATGGCCTTTTTGCGTTTCTACAAACTCTTTCTGTGTTGTAAAACGA
CGGCCAGTCTTAAGCTCGGGCCCCCTGGGCGGTTCTGATAACGAGTAATCGTTAATCCGCAAATAACGTA
AAAACCCGCTTCGGCGGGTTTTTTTATGGGGGGAGTTTAGGGAAAGAGCATTTGTCAGAATATTTAAGGG
CGCCTGTCACTTTGCTTGATATATGAGAATTATTTAACCTTATAAATGAGAAAAAAGCAACGCACTTTAA
ATAAGATACGTTGCTTTTTCGATTGATGAACACCTATAATTAAACTATTCATCTATTATTTATGATTTTT
TGTATATACAATATTTCTAGTTTGTTAAAGAGAATTAAGAAAATAAATCTCGAAAATAATAAAGGGAAAA
TCAGTTTTTGATATCAAAATTATACATGTCAACGATAATACAAAATATAATACAAACTATAAGATGTTAT
CAGTATTTATTATCATTTAGAATAAATTTTGTGTCGCCCTTAATTGTGAGCGGATAACAATTACGAGCTT
CATGCACAGTGGCGTTGACTCAATATTGGCCATTAGCCATATTATTCATTGGTTATATAGCATAAATCAA
TATTGGCTATTGGCCATTGCATACGTTGTATCTATATCATAATATGTACATTTATATTGGCTCATGTCCA
ATATGACCGCCATGTTGGCATTGATTATTGACTAGTTATTAATAGTAATCAATTACGGGGTCATTAGTTC
ATAGCCCATATATGGAGTTCCGCGTTACATAACTTACGGTAAATGGCCCGCCTGGCTGACCGCCCAACGA
CCCCCGCCCATTGACGTCAATAATGACGTATGTTCCCATAGTAACGCCAATAGGGACTTTCCATTGACGT
CAATGGGTGGAGTATTTACGGTAAACTGCCCACTTGGCAGTACATCAAGTGTATCATATGCCAAGTACGC
CCCCTATTGACGTCAATGACGGTAAATGGCCCGCCTGGCATTATGCCCAGTACATGACCTTATGGGACTT
TCCTACTTGGCAGTACATCTACGTATTAGTCATCGCTATTACCATGGTGATGCGGTTTTGGCAGTACATC
AATGGGCGTGGATAGCGGTTTGACTCACGGGGATTTCCAAGTCTCCACCCCATTGACGTCAATGGGAGTT
TGTTTTGGCACCAAAATCAACGGGACTTTCCAAAATGTCGTAACAACTCCGCCCCATTGACGCAAATGGG
CGGTAGGCGTGTACGGTGGGAGGTCTATATAAGCAGAGCTCGTTTAGTGAACCGTCAGATCGCCTGGAGA
CGCCATCCACGCTGTTTTGACCTCCATAGAAGACACCGGGACCGATCCAGCCTCCGCGGCCGGGAACGGT
GCATTGGAACGCGGATTCCCCGTGCCAAGAGTGACGTAAGTACCGCCTATAGAGTCTATAGGCCCACCCC
CTTGGCTTCGTTAGAACGCGGCTACAATTAATACATAACCTTATGTATCATACACATACGATTTAGGTGA
CACTATAGAATAACATCCACTTTGCCTTTCTCTCCACAGGTGTCCACTCCCAGGTCCAACTGCACCTCGG
TTCTATCGAAAACGCGCCTGCTAGCGCCACCATGAAGACCATCATTGCCCTGAGCTACATCTTCTGCCTG
GTGTTCGCTGCGGCCGCCATTTGGGAGCTGAAGAAAGACGTGTACGTGGTCGAGCTGGACTGGTATCCTG
ATGCTCCTGGCGAGATGGTGGTGCTGACCTGTGATACACCCGAAGAGGACGGCATCACCTGGACACTGGA
TCAGTCTAGCGAGGTGCTCGGCAGCGGCAAGACACTGACCATCCAAGTGAAAGAGTTTGGCGACGCCGGC
CAGTACACATGTCACAAAGGCGGAGAGGTGCTGAGCCATTCTCTGCTGCTGCTCCACAAGAAAGAGGATG
GCATTTGGAGCACCGACATCCTGAAGGACCAGAAAGAGCCCAAGAACAAGACCTTCCTGAGATGCGAGGC
CAAGAACTACAGCGGCAGATTCACCTGTTGGTGGCTGACCACCATCAGCACCGATCTGACCTTCAGCGTG
AAGTCCAGCAGAGGCAGCTCTGATCCTCAAGGCGTTACATGTGGCGCCGCTACACTGTCTGCCGAAAGAG
TGCGGGGCGACAACAAAGAGTACGAGTACAGCGTCGAGTGCCAAGAGGATTCTGCCTGTCCTGCCGCCGA
GGAATCTCTGCCTATCGAAGTGATGGTGGACGCCGTGCACAAGCTGAAGTACGAGAACTACACCAGCAGC
TTTTTCATCCGGGACATCATCAAGCCCGATCCTCCAAAGAACCTGCAGCTGAAGCCCCTGAAGAACAGCA
GACAGGTGGAAGTGTCCTGGGAGTACCCCGATACCTGGTCTACCCCTCACAGCTACTTCAGCCTGACCTT
CTGTGTGCAAGTGCAGGGCAAGTCCAAGCGCGAGAAAAAGGACCGGGTGTTCACCGATAAGACCAGCGCC
ACCGTGATCTGCAGAAAGAACGCCAGCATCAGCGTCAGAGCCCAGGATCGGTACTACAGCAGCTCTTGGA
GCGAATGGGCCAGCGTGCCATGTTCTGGCGCGCCGGGCGGCGACAAGACCCACACCTGCCCCCCCTGCCC
AGCTCCAGAACTGCTGGGAGGGCCTTCCGTGTTCCTGTTCCCCCCCAAGCCCAAGGACACCCTGATGATC
AGCAGGACCCCCGAGGTGACCTGCGTGGTGGTGGCCGTGTCCCACGAGGACCCAGAGGTGAAGTTCAACT
GGTACGTGGACGGCGTGGAGGTGCACAACGCCAAGACCAAGCCCAGAGAGGAGCAGTACAACAGCACCTA
CAGGGTGGTGTCCGTGCTGACCGTGCTGCACCAGGACTGGCTGAACGGCAAAGAATACAAGTGCAAAGTC
TCCAACAAGGCCCTGGCTGCCCCAATCGAAAAGACAATCAGCAAGGCCAAGGGCCAGCCACGGGAGCCCC
AGGTGTACACCCTGCCCCCCAGCCGGGAGGAGATGACCAAGAACCAGGTGTCCCTGACCTGTCTGGTGAA
GGGCTTCTACCCCAGCGATATCGCCGTGGAGTGGGAGAGCAACGGCCAGCCCGAGAACAACTACAAGACC
ACCCCCCCAGTGCTGGACAGCGACGGCAGCTTCTTCCTGTACAGCAAGCTGACCGTGGACAAGTCCAGGT
GGCAGCAGGGCAACGTGTTCAGCTGCAGCGTGATGCACGAGGCCCTGCACAACCACTACACCCAGAAGTC
CCTGAGCCTGAGCCCCGGCGGCAGCGGTCTTAATGATATTTTCGAGGCTCAGAAGATTGAGTGGCATGAA
CACCACCACCATCACCACTAAGGCCGGCCTGTAGTCACTGGCACAACGCGTTACCCGGTAAGCCAATCGG
GTATACACGGTCGTCATACTGCAGACAGGGTTCTTCTACTTTGCAAGATAGTCTTGAGTAGTAAAATAAA
TAGATAGAGAAAATCAGCCTCGACTGTGCCTTCTAGTTGCCAGCCATCTGTTGTTTGCCCCTCCCCCGTG
CCTTCCTTGACCCTGGAAGGTGCCACTCCCACTGTCCTTTCCTAATAAAATGAGGAAATTGCATCACAAC
ACTCAACCCTATCTCGGTCTATTCTTTTGATTTATAAGGGATTTTGCCGATTTCGGCCTATTGGTTAAAA
AATGAGCTGATTTAACAAAAATTTAACGCGAATTAATTCTGTGGAATGTGTGTCAGTTAGGGTGTGGAAA
GTCCCCAGGCTCCCCAGCAGGCAGAAGTATGCAAAGCATGCATCTCAATTAGTCAGCAACCAGGTGTGGA
AAGTCCCCAGGCTCCCCAGCAGGCAGAAGTATGCAAAGCATGCATCTCAATTAGTCAGCAACCATAGTCC
CGCCCCTAACTCCGCCCATCCCGCCCCTAACTCCGCCCAGTTCCGCCCATTCTCCGCCCCATGGCTGACT
AATTTTTTTTATTTATGCAGAGGCCGAGGCCGCCTCTGCCTCTGAGCTATTCCAGAAGTAGTGAGGAGGC
TTTTTTGGAGGCCTAGGCTTTTGCAAAAAGCTCCCGGGAGCTTGTATATCCATTTTCGGATCTGATCAGC
ACGTGTTGACAATTAATCATCGGCATAGTATATCGGCATAGTATAATACGACAAGGTGAGGAACTAAACC
ATGACCGAGTACAAGCCCACGGTGCGCCTCGCCACCCGCGACGACGTCCCCAGGGCCGTACGCACCCTCG
CCGCCGCGTTCGCCGACTACCCCGCCACGCGCCACACCGTCGATCCGGACCGCCACATCGAGCGGGTCAC
CGAGCTGCAAGAACTCTTCCTCACGCGCGTCGGGCTCGACATCGGCAAGGTGTGGGTCGCGGACGACGGC
GCCGCGGTGGCGGTCTGGACCACGCCGGAGAGCGTCGAAGCGGGGGCGGTGTTCGCCGAGATCGGCCCGC
GCATGGCCGAGTTGAGCGGTTCCCGGCTGGCCGCGCAGCAACAGATGGAAGGCCTCCTGGCGCCGCACCG
GCCCAAGGAGCCCGCGTGGTTCCTGGCCACCGTCGGCGTCTCGCCCGACCACCAGGGCAAGGGTCTGGGC
AGCGCCGTCGTGCTCCCCGGAGTGGAGGCGGCCGAGCGCGCCGGGGTGCCCGCCTTCCTGGAGACATCCG
CGCCCCGCAACCTCCCCTTCTACGAGCGGCTCGGCTTCACCGTCACCGCCGACGTCGAGGTGCCCGAAGG
ACCGCGCACCTGGTGCATGACCCGCAAGCCCGGTGCCTGACACGTGCTACGAGATTTCGATTCCACCGCC
GCCTTCTATGAAAGGTTGGGCTTCGGAATCGTTTTCCGGGACGCCGGCTGGATGATCCTCCAGCGCGGGG
ATCTCATGCTGGAGTTCTTCGCCCACCCCAACTTGTTTATTGCAGCTTATAATGGTTACAAATAAAGCAA
TAGCATCACAAATTTCACAAATAAAGCATTTTTTTCACTGCATTCTAGTTGTGGTTTGTCCAAACTCATC
AATGTATCTTATCATGTCTGTATACCGTCGACCTCTAGCTAGAGCTTGGCGTAATCATGGTCATTACCAA
TGCTTAATCAGTGAGGCACCTATCTCAGCGATCTGTCTATTTCGTTCATCCATAGTTGCCTGACTCCCCG
TCGTGTAGATAACTACGATACGGGAGGGCTTACCATCTGGCCCCAGCGCTGCGATGATACCGCGAGAACC
ACGCTCACCGGCTCCGGATTTATCAGCAATAAACCAGCCAGCCGGAAGGGCCGAGCGCAGAAGTGGTCCT
GCAACTTTATCCGCCTCCATCCAGTCTATTAATTGTTGCCGGGAAGCTAGAGTAAGTAGTTCGCCAGTTA
ATAGTTTGCGCAACGTTGTTGCCATCGCTACAGGCATCGTGGTGTCACGCTCGTCGTTTGGTATGGCTTC
ATTCAGCTCCGGTTCCCAACGATCAAGGCGAGTTACATGATCCCCCATGTTGTGCAAAAAAGCGGTTAGC
TCCTTCGGTCCTCCGATCGTTGTCAGAAGTAAGTTGGCCGCAGTGTTATCACTCATGGTTATGGCAGCAC
TGCATAATTCTCTTACTGTCATGCCATCCGTAAGATGCTTTTCTGTGACTGGTGAGTACTCAACCAAGTC
ATTCTGAGAATAGTGTATGCGGCGACCGAGTTGCTCTTGCCCGGCGTCAATACGGGATAATACCGCGCCA
CATAGCAGAACTTTAAAAGTGCTCATCATTGGAAAACGTTCTTCGGGGCGAAAACTCTCAAGGATCTTAC
CGCTGTTGAGATCCAGTTCGATGTAACCCACTCGTGCACCCAACTGATCTTCAGCATCTTTTACTTTCAC
CAGCGTTTCTGGGTGAGCAAAAACAGGAAGGCAAAATGCCGCAAAAAAGGGAATAAGGGCGACACGGAAA
TGTTGAATACTCATATTCTTCCTT
