>Addgene plasmid #156744 | pD649-HAsp-IL12B-Fc(DAPA)-AviTag-6xHis | depositor partial sequence | sequence record 302598 | insert (secreted protein)
ATTTGGGAGCTGAAGAAAGACGTGTACGTGGTCGAGCTGGACTGGTATCCTGATGCTCCTGGCGAGATGG
TGGTGCTGACCTGTGATACACCCGAAGAGGACGGCATCACCTGGACACTGGATCAGTCTAGCGAGGTGCT
CGGCAGCGGCAAGACACTGACCATCCAAGTGAAAGAGTTTGGCGACGCCGGCCAGTACACATGTCACAAA
GGCGGAGAGGTGCTGAGCCATTCTCTGCTGCTGCTCCACAAGAAAGAGGATGGCATTTGGAGCACCGACA
TCCTGAAGGACCAGAAAGAGCCCAAGAACAAGACCTTCCTGAGATGCGAGGCCAAGAACTACAGCGGCAG
ATTCACCTGTTGGTGGCTGACCACCATCAGCACCGATCTGACCTTCAGCGTGAAGTCCAGCAGAGGCAGC
TCTGATCCTCAAGGCGTTACATGTGGCGCCGCTACACTGTCTGCCGAAAGAGTGCGGGGCGACAACAAAG
AGTACGAGTACAGCGTCGAGTGCCAAGAGGATTCTGCCTGTCCTGCCGCCGAGGAATCTCTGCCTATCGA
AGTGATGGTGGACGCCGTGCACAAGCTGAAGTACGAGAACTACACCAGCAGCTTTTTCATCCGGGACATC
ATCAAGCCCGATCCTCCAAAGAACCTGCAGCTGAAGCCCCTGAAGAACAGCAGACAGGTGGAAGTGTCCT
GGGAGTACCCCGATACCTGGTCTACCCCTCACAGCTACTTCAGCCTGACCTTCTGTGTGCAAGTGCAGGG
CAAGTCCAAGCGCGAGAAAAAGGACCGGGTGTTCACCGATAAGACCAGCGCCACCGTGATCTGCAGAAAG
AACGCCAGCATCAGCGTCAGAGCCCAGGATCGGTACTACAGCAGCTCTTGGAGCGAATGGGCCAGCGTGC
CATGTTCT
